Addgene plasmid #110869: pLenti-FNLS-P2A-GFP-PGK-Puro
Purpose: Lentiviral vector for constitutive expression of FNLS-P2A-GFP in mammalian cells (codon optimized)
Depositing lab: Lukas Dow. Depositing organization: Cornell University. Publication: Optimized base editors enable efficient editing in cells, organoids and mice. Zafra MP, Schatoff EM, Katti A, Foronda M, Breinig M, Schweitzer AY, Simon A, Han T, Goswami S, Montgomery E, Thibado J, Kastenhuber ER, Sanchez-Rivera FJ, Shi J, Vakoc CR, Lowe SW, Tschaharganeh DF, Dow LE. Nat Biotechnol. 2018 Jul 3. pii: nbt.4194. doi: 10.1038/nbt.4194. PubMed 29969439.
Backbone
  Vector backbone: Adapted from lentiCRISPRv1
  Backbone size w/o insert (bp): 6054
  Vector type: Lentiviral
  Selectable markers: Puromycin ; GFP
Growth in bacteria
  Bacterial resistance: Ampicillin, 100 μg/mL
  Growth temperature: 30°C
  Growth strain: NEB Stable
  Copy number: Low Copy
Gene/Insert
  Gene/Insert name: BE3RA-FNLS (alt name: FNLS)
  Species: Synthetic
  Insert size (bp): 5250
  Mutation: D10A and NLS sequence at the N-terminus
  Promoter: EF1s
  Tag / fusion protein: 3X FLAG (N terminal on insert)
  Cloning method: Gibson Cloning
  Sequencing primers: 5′ TAAGTGCAGTAGTCGCCGTG; 3′ TTAAGAATACCAGTCAATCTTTC
Terms and licenses: Academic/Nonprofit Terms; Industry Terms: Not Available to Industry
How to cite: pLenti-FNLS-P2A-GFP-PGK-Puro was a gift from Lukas Dow (Addgene plasmid # 110869 ; http://n2t.net/addgene:110869 ; RRID:Addgene_110869)
