[The description below was written by a language model from this plasmid's Addgene catalogue record and pLannotate feature annotations shown in this document.]
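Description:
pLenti-FNLS-P2A-GFP-PGK-Puro is a 13.5 kb lentiviral transfer plasmid, adapted from lentiCRISPRv1, for constitutive expression of a codon-optimized cytosine base editor in mammalian cells. The viral portion has a third-generation, self-inactivating layout: an RSV promoter drives a truncated HIV-1 5' LTR, followed by the Ψ packaging signal with a gag fragment, the RRE for Rev-dependent export of the genomic RNA, and a cPPT/CTS. A WPRE and a ΔU3 3' LTR close the provirus. In bacteria the plasmid carries a ColE1/pUC-type origin and ampicillin resistance. The catalogue nevertheless lists it as low copy and names a recombination-tolerant strain, as is common for repeat-containing lentiviral vectors. An f1 ori, SV40 ori and poly(A) signal, and lac-derived remnants also lie in the backbone.

The payload is driven by the short EF-1α core promoter (EF1s). It encodes FNLS, a BE3-type editor in which rat APOBEC1 deaminase is joined by a linker to Streptococcus pyogenes Cas9 carrying the D10A nickase mutation, followed by the phage PBS2 uracil glycosylase inhibitor (UGI). The linker is auto-annotated as an ABE(7.10) fragment, most likely a shared linker sequence rather than any adenine deaminase. According to the record, the protein carries an N-terminal 3X FLAG tag and an added N-terminal NLS, although neither is separately annotated in the feature table. A P2A peptide, named in the construct but also not annotated, couples the editor to EGFP so that fluorescence reports editor expression. A separate mouse PGK promoter drives puromycin N-acetyltransferase for selection of transduced cells. No sgRNA cassette is annotated, so a guide presumably has to be supplied separately. The two sequence records, from the depositor and from repository sequencing, give identical feature sets offset by four bases.
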