Features (pLannotate 1.2.2; 31 found; start..end, strand, type, name):
      5..231     +  promoter       RSV promoter: Rous sarcoma virus enhancer/promoter
    232..412     +  LTR            5' LTR (truncated): truncated 5' long terminal repeat (LTR) from HIV-1
    459..584     +  misc_feature   HIV-1 Ψ: packaging signal of human immunodeficiency virus type 1
    568..931     +  CDS            HIV-1 gag (fragment): gag protein from human immunodeficiency virus 1; gag
   1077..1310    +  misc_feature   RRE: The Rev response element (RRE) of HIV-1 allows for Rev-dependent mRNA export from the nucleus to the cytoplasm.
   1687..1713    +  CDS            Rev (fragment): human immunodeficiency virus 1 (HIV-1) Rev protein; rev; enhances nuclear export of unspliced and incompletely spliced viral mRNAs
   1723..1840    +  misc_feature   cPPT/CTS: central polypurine tract and central termination sequence of HIV-1
   1909..2120    +  promoter       EF-1α core promoter: core promoter for human elongation factor EF-1α
   2266..2952    +  CDS            Apobec1: ABEC1_RAT - Experimental evidence at protein level: Swiss-Prot protein existence level 1. Catalytic component of the apolipoprotein B mRNA editing enzyme complex which is responsible for the postranscriptional editing of a CAA codon for Gln to a UAA codon for stop in the APOB mRNA. May also play a role in the epigenetic regulation of gene expression by participating in DNA demethylation. From Rattus norvegicus (Rat).
   2953..3000    +  CDS            ABE(7.10) (fragment): adenine base editor comprising wild-type E. coli TadA fused to the evolved TadA*(7.10) mutant (Gaudelli et al., 2017)
   3001..7100    +  CDS            Cas9 (fragment): Cas9 (Csn1) endonuclease from the Streptococcus pyogenes Type II CRISPR/Cas system generates RNA-guided double strand breaks in DNA
   7114..7362    +  CDS            UGI: UNGI_BPPB2 - Experimental evidence at protein level: Swiss-Prot protein existence level 1. This protein binds specifically and reversibly to the host uracil-DNA glycosylase, preventing removal of uracil residues from PBS2 DNA by the host uracil-excision repair system. From Bacillus phage PBS2 (Bacteriophage PBS2).
   7468..8187    +  CDS            EGFP: the original enhanced GFP (Yang et al., 1996) mammalian codon-optimized
   8199..8698    +  promoter       PGK promoter: mouse phosphoglycerate kinase 1 promoter
   8719..9318    +  CDS            PuroR: puromycin N-acetyltransferase; pac from Streptomyces alboniger; confers resistance to puromycin
   9334..9922    +  misc_feature   WPRE: woodchuck hepatitis virus posttranscriptional regulatory element
   9973..9992    +  misc_feature   cPPT/CTS (fragment): central polypurine tract and central termination sequence of HIV-1
   9994..10227   +  LTR            3' LTR (ΔU3): self-inactivating 3' long terminal repeat (LTR) from HIV-1
  10305..10426   +  polyA_signal   SV40 poly(A) signal: SV40 polyadenylation signal
  10466..10601   +  rep_origin     SV40 ori: SV40 origin of replication
  10622..10640   -  promoter       T7 promoter: promoter for bacteriophage T7 RNA polymerase
  10648..10803   +  CDS            lacZα (fragment): LacZα fragment of β-galactosidase; lacZ fragment
  10808..11236   +  rep_origin     f1 ori (sequence partly withheld): f1 bacteriophage origin of replication; arrow indicates direction of (+) strand synthesis
  11289..11393   +  promoter       AmpR promoter: bla
  11394..12254   +  CDS            AmpR: β-lactamase; bla; confers resistance to ampicillin, carbenicillin, and related antibiotics
  12425..13013   +  rep_origin     ori: high-copy-number ColE1/pMB1/pBR322/pUC origin of replication
  13196..13288   +  CDS            lacI (fragment): lac repressor; lacI; The lac repressor binds to the lac operator to inhibit transcription in E. coli. This inhibition can be relieved by adding lactose or isopropyl-β-D-thiogalactopyranoside (IPTG).
  13301..13322   +  protein_bind   CAP binding site: CAP binding activates transcription in the presence of cAMP. E. coli catabolite activator protein
  13337..13367   +  promoter       lac promoter: promoter for the E. coli lac operon
  13371..13393   +  protein_bind   lac operator (fragment): The lac repressor binds to the lac operator to inhibit transcription in E. coli. This inhibition can be relieved by adding lactose or isopropyl-β-D-thiogalactopyranoside (IPTG). lac repressor encoded by lacI
  13436..13454   +  promoter       T3 promoter: promoter for bacteriophage T3 RNA polymerase
>Addgene plasmid #110869 | pLenti-FNLS-P2A-GFP-PGK-Puro | depositor full sequence | sequence record 208421 | Full Sequence
TTAATGTAGTCTTATGCAATACTCTTGTAGTCTTGCAACATGGTAACGATGAGTTAGCAACATGCCTTAC
AAGGAGAGAAAAAGCACCGTGCATGCCGATTGGTGGAAGTAAGGTGGTACGATCGTGCCTTATTAGGAAG
GCAACAGACGGGTCTGACATGGATTGGACGAACCACTGAATTGCCGCATTGCAGAGATATTGTATTTAAG
TGCCTAGCTCGATACATAAACGGGTCTCTCTGGTTAGACCAGATCTGAGCCTGGGAGCTCTCTGGCTAAC
TAGGGAACCCACTGCTTAAGCCTCAATAAAGCTTGCCTTGAGTGCTTCAAGTAGTGTGTGCCCGTCTGTT
GTGTGACTCTGGTAACTAGAGATCCCTCAGACCCTTTTAGTCAGTGTGGAAAATCTCTAGCAGTGGCGCC
CGAACAGGGACTTGAAAGCGAAAGGGAAACCAGAGGAGCTCTCTCGACGCAGGACTCGGCTTGCTGAAGC
GCGCACGGCAAGAGGCGAGGGGCGGCGACTGGTGAGTACGCCAAAAATTTTGACTAGCGGAGGCTAGAAG
GAGAGAGATGGGTGCGAGAGCGTCAGTATTAAGCGGGGGAGAATTAGATCGCGATGGGAAAAAATTCGGT
TAAGGCCAGGGGGAAAGAAAAAATATAAATTAAAACATATAGTATGGGCAAGCAGGGAGCTAGAACGATT
CGCAGTTAATCCTGGCCTGTTAGAAACATCAGAAGGCTGTAGACAAATACTGGGACAGCTACAACCATCC
CTTCAGACAGGATCAGAAGAACTTAGATCATTATATAATACAGTAGCAACCCTCTATTGTGTGCATCAAA
GGATAGAGATAAAAGACACCAAGGAAGCTTTAGACAAGATAGAGGAAGAGCAAAACAAAAGTAAGACCAC
CGCACAGCAAGCGGCCGCTGATCTTCAGACCTGGAGGAGGAGATATGAGGGACAATTGGAGAAGTGAATT
ATATAAATATAAAGTAGTAAAAATTGAACCATTAGGAGTAGCACCCACCAAGGCAAAGAGAAGAGTGGTG
CAGAGAGAAAAAAGAGCAGTGGGAATAGGAGCTTTGTTCCTTGGGTTCTTGGGAGCAGCAGGAAGCACTA
TGGGCGCAGCGTCAATGACGCTGACGGTACAGGCCAGACAATTATTGTCTGGTATAGTGCAGCAGCAGAA
CAATTTGCTGAGGGCTATTGAGGCGCAACAGCATCTGTTGCAACTCACAGTCTGGGGCATCAAGCAGCTC
CAGGCAAGAATCCTGGCTGTGGAAAGATACCTAAAGGATCAACAGCTCCTGGGGATTTGGGGTTGCTCTG
GAAAACTCATTTGCACCACTGCTGTGCCTTGGAATGCTAGTTGGAGTAATAAATCTCTGGAACAGATTTG
GAATCACACGACCTGGATGGAGTGGGACAGAGAAATTAACAATTACACAAGCTTAATACACTCCTTAATT
GAAGAATCGCAAAACCAGCAAGAAAAGAATGAACAAGAATTATTGGAATTAGATAAATGGGCAAGTTTGT
GGAATTGGTTTAACATAACAAATTGGCTGTGGTATATAAAATTATTCATAATGATAGTAGGAGGCTTGGT
AGGTTTAAGAATAGTTTTTGCTGTACTTTCTATAGTGAATAGAGTTAGGCAGGGATATTCACCATTATCG
TTTCAGACCCACCTCCCAACCCCGAGGGGACCCAGACCACAATTTTAAAAGAAAAGGGGGGATTGGGGGG
TACAGTGCAGGGGAAAGAATAGTAGACATAATAGCAACAGACATACAAACTAAAGAATTACAAAAACAAA
TTACAAAAATTCAAAATTTTCGGGTTTATTACAGGGACAGCAGAGATCCACTTTGGCGCCGGCTCGAGTG
GCTCCGGTGCCCGTCAGTGGGCAGAGCGCACATCGCCCACAGTCCCCGAGAAGTTGGGGGGAGGGGTCGG
CAATTGAACCGGTGCCTAGAGAAGGTGGCGCGGGGTAAACTGGGAAAGTGATGTCGTGTACTGGCTCCGC
CTTTTTCCCGAGGGTGGGGGAGAACCGTATATAAGTGCAGTAGTCGCCGTGAACGTTCTTTTTCGCAACG
GGTTTGCCGCCAGAACACAGGTGTCGTGACGCGGGATCCGCCACCATGGACTATAAGGACCACGACGGAG
ACTACAAGGATCATGATATTGATTACAAAGACGATGACGATAAGATGGCCCCAAAGAAGAAGCGGAAGGT
CGGTATCCACGGAGTCCCAGCAGCCATGAGCTCAGAGACTGGCCCAGTGGCTGTGGACCCCACATTGAGA
CGGCGGATCGAGCCCCATGAGTTTGAGGTATTCTTCGATCCGAGAGAGCTCCGCAAGGAGACCTGCCTGC
TTTACGAAATTAATTGGGGGGGCCGGCACTCCATTTGGCGACATACATCACAGAACACTAACAAGCACGT
CGAAGTCAACTTCATCGAGAAGTTCACGACAGAAAGATATTTCTGTCCGAACACAAGGTGCAGCATTACC
TGGTTTCTCAGCTGGAGCCCATGCGGCGAATGTAGTAGGGCCATCACTGAATTCCTGTCAAGGTATCCCC
ACGTCACTCTGTTTATTTACATCGCAAGGCTGTACCACCACGCTGACCCCCGCAATCGACAAGGCCTGCG
GGATTTGATCTCTTCAGGTGTGACTATCCAAATTATGACTGAGCAGGAGTCAGGATACTGCTGGAGAAAC
TTTGTGAATTATAGCCCGAGTAATGAAGCCCACTGGCCTAGGTATCCCCATCTGTGGGTACGACTGTACG
TTCTTGAACTGTACTGCATCATACTGGGCCTGCCTCCTTGTCTCAACATTCTGAGAAGGAAGCAGCCACA
GCTGACATTCTTTACCATCGCTCTTCAGTCTTGTCATTACCAGCGACTGCCCCCACACATTCTCTGGGCC
ACCGGGTTGAAAAGCGGCAGCGAGACTCCCGGGACCTCAGAGTCCGCCACACCCGAAAGTGACAAGAAGT
ACAGCATCGGCCTGGCCATCGGCACCAACTCTGTGGGCTGGGCCGTGATCACCGACGAGTACAAGGTGCC
CAGCAAGAAATTCAAGGTGCTGGGCAACACCGACCGGCACAGCATCAAGAAGAACCTGATCGGAGCCCTG
CTGTTCGACAGCGGCGAAACAGCCGAGGCCACCCGGCTGAAGAGAACCGCCAGAAGAAGATACACCAGAC
GGAAGAACCGGATCTGCTATCTGCAAGAGATCTTCAGCAACGAGATGGCCAAGGTGGACGACAGCTTCTT
CCACAGACTGGAAGAGTCCTTCCTGGTGGAAGAGGATAAGAAGCACGAGCGGCACCCCATCTTCGGCAAC
ATCGTGGACGAGGTGGCCTACCACGAGAAGTACCCCACCATCTACCACCTGAGAAAGAAACTGGTGGACA
GCACCGACAAGGCCGACCTGCGGCTGATCTATCTGGCCCTGGCCCACATGATCAAGTTCCGGGGCCACTT
CCTGATCGAGGGCGACCTGAACCCCGACAACAGCGACGTGGACAAGCTGTTCATCCAGCTGGTGCAGACC
TACAACCAGCTGTTCGAGGAAAACCCCATCAACGCCAGCGGCGTGGACGCCAAGGCCATCCTGTCTGCCA
GACTGAGCAAGAGCAGACGGCTGGAAAATCTGATCGCCCAGCTGCCCGGCGAGAAGAAGAATGGCCTGTT
CGGCAACCTGATTGCCCTGAGCCTGGGCCTGACCCCCAACTTCAAGAGCAACTTCGACCTGGCCGAGGAT
GCCAAACTGCAGCTGAGCAAGGACACCTACGACGACGACCTGGACAACCTGCTGGCCCAGATCGGCGACC
AGTACGCCGACCTGTTTCTGGCCGCCAAGAACCTGTCCGACGCCATCCTGCTGAGCGACATCCTGAGAGT
GAACACCGAGATCACCAAGGCCCCCCTGAGCGCCTCTATGATCAAGAGATACGACGAGCACCACCAGGAC
CTGACCCTGCTGAAAGCTCTCGTGCGGCAGCAGCTGCCTGAGAAGTACAAAGAGATTTTCTTCGACCAGA
GCAAGAACGGCTACGCCGGCTACATTGACGGCGGAGCCAGCCAGGAAGAGTTCTACAAGTTCATCAAGCC
CATCCTGGAAAAGATGGACGGCACCGAGGAACTGCTCGTGAAGCTGAACAGAGAGGACCTGCTGCGGAAG
CAGCGGACCTTCGACAACGGCAGCATCCCCCACCAGATCCACCTGGGAGAGCTGCACGCCATTCTGCGGC
GGCAGGAAGATTTTTACCCATTCCTGAAGGACAACCGGGAAAAGATCGAGAAGATCCTGACCTTCCGCAT
CCCCTACTACGTGGGCCCTCTGGCCAGGGGAAACAGCAGATTCGCCTGGATGACCAGAAAGAGCGAGGAA
ACCATCACCCCCTGGAACTTCGAGGAAGTGGTGGACAAGGGCGCTTCCGCCCAGAGCTTCATCGAGCGGA
TGACCAACTTCGATAAGAACCTGCCCAACGAGAAGGTGCTGCCCAAGCACAGCCTGCTGTACGAGTACTT
CACCGTGTATAACGAGCTGACCAAAGTGAAATACGTGACCGAGGGAATGAGAAAGCCCGCCTTCCTGAGC
GGCGAGCAGAAAAAGGCCATCGTGGACCTGCTGTTCAAGACCAACCGGAAAGTGACCGTGAAGCAGCTGA
AAGAGGACTACTTCAAGAAAATCGAGTGCTTCGACTCCGTGGAAATCTCCGGCGTGGAAGATCGGTTCAA
CGCCTCCCTGGGCACATACCACGATCTGCTGAAAATTATCAAGGACAAGGACTTCCTGGACAATGAGGAA
AACGAGGACATTCTGGAAGATATCGTGCTGACCCTGACACTGTTTGAGGACAGAGAGATGATCGAGGAAC
GGCTGAAAACCTATGCCCACCTGTTCGACGACAAAGTGATGAAGCAGCTGAAGCGGCGGAGATACACCGG
CTGGGGCAGGCTGAGCCGGAAGCTGATCAACGGCATCCGGGACAAGCAGTCCGGCAAGACAATCCTGGAT
TTCCTGAAGTCCGACGGCTTCGCCAACAGAAACTTCATGCAGCTGATCCACGACGACAGCCTGACCTTTA
AAGAGGACATCCAGAAAGCCCAGGTGTCCGGCCAGGGCGATAGCCTGCACGAGCACATTGCCAATCTGGC
CGGCAGCCCCGCCATTAAGAAGGGCATCCTGCAGACAGTGAAGGTGGTGGACGAGCTCGTGAAAGTGATG
GGCCGGCACAAGCCCGAGAACATCGTGATCGAAATGGCCAGAGAGAACCAGACCACCCAGAAGGGACAGA
AGAACAGCCGCGAGAGAATGAAGCGGATCGAAGAGGGCATCAAAGAGCTGGGCAGCCAGATCCTGAAAGA
ACACCCCGTGGAAAACACCCAGCTGCAGAACGAGAAGCTGTACCTGTACTACCTGCAGAATGGGCGGGAT
ATGTACGTGGACCAGGAACTGGACATCAACCGGCTGTCCGACTACGATGTGGACCATATCGTGCCTCAGA
GCTTTCTGAAGGACGACTCCATCGACAACAAGGTGCTGACCAGAAGCGACAAGAACCGGGGCAAGAGCGA
CAACGTGCCCTCCGAAGAGGTCGTGAAGAAGATGAAGAACTACTGGCGGCAGCTGCTGAACGCCAAGCTG
ATTACCCAGAGAAAGTTCGACAATCTGACCAAGGCCGAGAGAGGCGGCCTGAGCGAACTGGATAAGGCCG
GCTTCATCAAGAGACAGCTGGTGGAAACCCGGCAGATCACAAAGCACGTGGCACAGATCCTGGACTCCCG
GATGAACACTAAGTACGACGAGAATGACAAGCTGATCCGGGAAGTGAAAGTGATCACCCTGAAGTCCAAG
CTGGTGTCCGATTTCCGGAAGGATTTCCAGTTTTACAAAGTGCGCGAGATCAACAACTACCACCACGCCC
ACGACGCCTACCTGAACGCCGTCGTGGGAACCGCCCTGATCAAAAAGTACCCTAAGCTGGAAAGCGAGTT
CGTGTACGGCGACTACAAGGTGTACGACGTGCGGAAGATGATCGCCAAGAGCGAGCAGGAAATCGGCAAG
GCTACCGCCAAGTACTTCTTCTACAGCAACATCATGAACTTTTTCAAGACCGAGATTACCCTGGCCAACG
GCGAGATCCGGAAGCGGCCTCTGATCGAGACAAACGGCGAAACCGGGGAGATCGTGTGGGATAAGGGCCG
GGATTTTGCCACCGTGCGGAAAGTGCTGAGCATGCCCCAAGTGAATATCGTGAAAAAGACCGAGGTGCAG
ACAGGCGGCTTCAGCAAAGAGTCTATCCTGCCCAAGAGGAACAGCGATAAGCTGATCGCCAGAAAGAAGG
ACTGGGACCCTAAGAAGTACGGCGGCTTCGACAGCCCCACCGTGGCCTATTCTGTGCTGGTGGTGGCCAA
AGTGGAAAAGGGCAAGTCCAAGAAACTGAAGAGTGTGAAAGAGCTGCTGGGGATCACCATCATGGAAAGA
AGCAGCTTCGAGAAGAATCCCATCGACTTTCTGGAAGCCAAGGGCTACAAAGAAGTGAAAAAGGACCTGA
TCATCAAGCTGCCTAAGTACTCCCTGTTCGAGCTGGAAAACGGCCGGAAGAGAATGCTGGCCTCTGCCGG
CGAACTGCAGAAGGGAAACGAACTGGCCCTGCCCTCCAAATATGTGAACTTCCTGTACCTGGCCAGCCAC
TATGAGAAGCTGAAGGGCTCCCCCGAGGATAATGAGCAGAAACAGCTGTTTGTGGAACAGCACAAGCACT
ACCTGGACGAGATCATCGAGCAGATCAGCGAGTTCTCCAAGAGAGTGATCCTGGCCGACGCTAATCTGGA
CAAAGTGCTGTCCGCCTACAACAAGCACCGGGATAAGCCCATCAGAGAGCAGGCCGAGAATATCATCCAC
CTGTTTACCCTGACCAATCTGGGAGCCCCTGCCGCCTTCAAGTACTTTGACACCACCATCGACCGGAAGA
GGTACACCAGCACCAAAGAGGTGCTGGACGCCACCCTGATCCACCAGAGCATCACCGGCCTGTACGAGAC
ACGGATCGACCTGTCTCAGCTGGGAGGCGATTCAGGCGGATCTACTAATCTGTCAGATATTATTGAAAAG
GAGACCGGTAAGCAACTGGTTATCCAGGAATCCATCCTCATGCTCCCAGAGGAGGTGGAAGAAGTCATTG
GGAACAAGCCGGAAAGCGATATACTCGTGCACACCGCCTACGACGAGAGCACCGACGAGAATGTCATGCT
TCTGACTAGCGACGCCCCTGAATACAAGCCTTGGGCTCTGGTCATACAGGATAGCAACGGTGAGAACAAG
ATTAAGATGCTCTCTGGTGGTTCTCCCAAGAAGAAGAGGAAAGTCATGCATGGCAGCGGCGCCACCAACT
TCAGCCTGCTGAAGCAGGCCGGCGACGTGGAGGAGAACCCCGGCCCCATGGTGAGCAAGGGCGAGGAGCT
GTTCACCGGGGTGGTGCCCATCCTGGTCGAGCTGGACGGCGACGTAAACGGCCACAAGTTCAGCGTGTCT
GGCGAGGGCGAGGGCGATGCCACCTACGGCAAGCTGACCCTGAAGTTCATCTGCACCACCGGCAAGCTGC
CCGTGCCCTGGCCCACCCTCGTGACCACCCTGACCTACGGCGTGCAGTGCTTCAGCCGCTACCCCGACCA
CATGAAGCAGCACGACTTCTTCAAGTCCGCCATGCCCGAAGGCTACGTCCAGGAGCGCACCATCTTCTTC
AAGGACGACGGCAACTACAAGACCCGCGCCGAGGTGAAGTTCGAGGGCGACACCCTGGTGAACCGCATCG
AGCTGAAGGGCATCGACTTCAAGGAGGACGGCAACATCCTGGGGCACAAGCTGGAGTACAACTACAACAG
CCACAACGTCTATATCATGGCCGACAAGCAGAAGAACGGCATCAAGGCGAACTTCAAGATCCGCCACAAC
ATCGAGGACGGCAGCGTGCAGCTCGCCGACCACTACCAGCAGAACACCCCCATCGGCGACGGCCCCGTGC
TGCTGCCCGACAACCACTACCTGAGCACCCAGTCCGCCCTGAGCAAAGACCCCAACGAGAAGCGCGATCA
CATGGTCCTGCTGGAGTTCGTGACCGCCGCCGGGATCACTCTCGGCATGGACGAGCTGTACAAGTAAGCT
AGCCTACCGGGTAGGGGAGGCGCTTTTCCCAAGGCAGTCTGGAGCATGCGCTTTAGCAGCCCCGCTGGGC
ACTTGGCGCTACACAAGTGGCCTCTGGCCTCGCACACATTCCACATCCACCGGTAGGCGCCAACCGGCTC
CGTTCTTTGGTGGCCCCTTCGCGCCACCTTCTACTCCTCCCCTAGTCAGGAAGTTCCCCCCCGCCCCGCA
GCTCGCGTCGTGCAGGACGTGACAAATGGAAGTAGCACGTCTCACTAGTCTCGTGCAGATGGACAGCACC
GCTGAGCAATGGAAGCGGGTAGGCCTTTGGGGCAGCGGCCAATAGCAGCTTTGCTCCTTCGCTTTCTGGG
CTCAGAGGCTGGGAAGGGGTGGGTCCGGGGGCGGGCTCAGGGGCGGGCTCAGGGGCGGGGCGGGCGCCCG
AAGGTCCTCCGGAGGCCCGGCATTCTGCACGCTTCAAAAGCGCACGTCTGCCGCGCTGTTCTCCTCTTCC
TCATCTCCGGGCCTTTCGACCTGCAGCCCAAGCTTACCATGACCGAGTACAAGCCCACGGTGCGCCTCGC
CACCCGCGACGACGTCCCCAGGGCCGTACGCACCCTCGCCGCCGCGTTCGCCGACTACCCCGCCACGCGC
CACACCGTCGATCCGGACCGCCACATCGAGCGGGTCACCGAGCTGCAAGAACTCTTCCTCACGCGCGTCG
GGCTCGACATCGGCAAGGTGTGGGTCGCGGACGACGGCGCCGCGGTGGCGGTCTGGACCACGCCGGAGAG
CGTCGAAGCGGGGGCGGTGTTCGCCGAGATCGGCCCGCGCATGGCCGAGTTGAGCGGTTCCCGGCTGGCC
GCGCAGCAACAGATGGAAGGCCTCCTGGCGCCGCACCGGCCCAAGGAGCCCGCGTGGTTCCTGGCCACCG
TCGGCGTCTCGCCCGACCACCAGGGCAAGGGTCTGGGCAGCGCCGTCGTGCTCCCCGGAGTGGAGGCGGC
CGAGCGCGCCGGGGTGCCCGCCTTCCTGGAGACCTCCGCGCCCCGCAACCTCCCCTTCTACGAGCGGCTC
GGCTTCACCGTCACCGCCGACGTCGAGGTGCCCGAAGGACCGCGCACCTGGTGCATGACCCGCAAGCCCG
GTGCCTGATTCTAGAAAGTCGACAATCAACCTCTGGATTACAAAATTTGTGAAAGATTGACTGGTATTCT
TAACTATGTTGCTCCTTTTACGCTATGTGGATACGCTGCTTTAATGCCTTTGTATCATGCTATTGCTTCC
CGTATGGCTTTCATTTTCTCCTCCTTGTATAAATCCTGGTTGCTGTCTCTTTATGAGGAGTTGTGGCCCG
TTGTCAGGCAACGTGGCGTGGTGTGCACTGTGTTTGCTGACGCAACCCCCACTGGTTGGGGCATTGCCAC
CACCTGTCAGCTCCTTTCCGGGACTTTCGCTTTCCCCCTCCCTATTGCCACGGCGGAACTCATCGCCGCC
TGCCTTGCCCGCTGCTGGACAGGGGCTCGGCTGTTGGGCACTGACAATTCCGTGGTGTTGTCGGGGAAAT
CATCGTCCTTTCCTTGGCTGCTCGCCTGTGTTGCCACCTGGATTCTGCGCGGGACGTCCTTCTGCTACGT
CCCTTCGGCCCTCAATCCAGCGGACCTTCCTTCCCGCGGCCTGCTGCCGGCTCTGCGGCCTCTTCCGCGT
CTTCGCCTTCGCCCTCAGACGAGTCGGATCTCCCTTTGGGCCGCCTCCCCGCGTCGACTTTAAGACCAAT
GACTTACAAGGCAGCTGTAGATCTTAGCCACTTTTTAAAAGAAAAGGGGGGACTGGAAGGGCTAATTCAC
TCCCAACGAAGACAAGATCTGCTTTTTGCTTGTACTGGGTCTCTCTGGTTAGACCAGATCTGAGCCTGGG
AGCTCTCTGGCTAACTAGGGAACCCACTGCTTAAGCCTCAATAAAGCTTGCCTTGAGTGCTTCAAGTAGT
GTGTGCCCGTCTGTTGTGTGACTCTGGTAACTAGAGATCCCTCAGACCCTTTTAGTCAGTGTGGAAAATC
TCTAGCAGTACGTATAGTAGTTCATGTCATCTTATTATTCAGTATTTATAACTTGCAAAGAAATGAATAT
CAGAGAGTGAGAGGAACTTGTTTATTGCAGCTTATAATGGTTACAAATAAAGCAATAGCATCACAAATTT
CACAAATAAAGCATTTTTTTCACTGCATTCTAGTTGTGGTTTGTCCAAACTCATCAATGTATCTTATCAT
GTCTGGCTCTAGCTATCCCGCCCCTAACTCCGCCCATCCCGCCCCTAACTCCGCCCAGTTCCGCCCATTC
TCCGCCCCATGGCTGACTAATTTTTTTTATTTATGCAGAGGCCGAGGCCGCCTCGGCCTCTGAGCTATTC
CAGAAGTAGTGAGGAGGCTTTTTTGGAGGCCTAGGGACGTACCCAATTCGCCCTATAGTGAGTCGTATTA
CGCGCGCTCACTGGCCGTCGTTTTACAACGTCGTGACTGGGAAAACCCTGGCGTTACCCAACTTAATCGC
CTTGCAGCACATCCCCCTTTCGCCAGCTGGCGTAATAGCGAAGAGGCCCGCACCGATCGCCCTTCCCAAC
AGTTGCGCAGCCTGAATGGCGAATGGG
[124 nt withheld, positions 10808-10931]
C
[91 nt withheld, positions 10933-11023]
A
[49 nt withheld, positions 11025-11073]
CCTTTGACGTTGGAGTCCACGTTCTTT
[37 nt withheld, positions 11101-11137]
ACCCTATCTCGGTCTATTCTTTTGATTTATAAGGGATTTTGCCGATTTCGGCCTATTGGTTAAAAAATGA
GCTGATTTAACAAAAATTTAACGCGAATTTTAACAAAATATTAACGCTTACAATTTAGGTGGCACTTTTC
GGGGAAATGTGCGCGGAACCCCTATTTGTTTATTTTTCTAAATACATTCAAATATGTATCCGCTCATGAG
ACAATAACCCTGATAAATGCTTCAATAATATTGAAAAAGGAAGAGTATGAGTATTCAACATTTCCGTGTC
GCCCTTATTCCCTTTTTTGCGGCATTTTGCCTTCCTGTTTTTGCTCACCCAGAAACGCTGGTGAAAGTAA
AAGATGCTGAAGATCAGTTGGGTGCACGAGTGGGTTACATCGAACTGGATCTCAACAGCGGTAAGATCCT
TGAGAGTTTTCGCCCCGAAGAACGTTTTCCAATGATGAGCACTTTTAAAGTTCTGCTATGTGGCGCGGTA
TTATCCCGTATTGACGCCGGGCAAGAGCAACTCGGTCGCCGCATACACTATTCTCAGAATGACTTGGTTG
AGTACTCACCAGTCACAGAAAAGCATCTTACGGATGGCATGACAGTAAGAGAATTATGCAGTGCTGCCAT
AACCATGAGTGATAACACTGCGGCCAACTTACTTCTGACAACGATCGGAGGACCGAAGGAGCTAACCGCT
TTTTTGCACAACATGGGGGATCATGTAACTCGCCTTGATCGTTGGGAACCGGAGCTGAATGAAGCCATAC
CAAACGACGAGCGTGACACCACGATGCCTGTAGCAATGGCAACAACGTTGCGCAAACTATTAACTGGCGA
ACTACTTACTCTAGCTTCCCGGCAACAATTAATAGACTGGATGGAGGCGGATAAAGTTGCAGGACCACTT
CTGCGCTCGGCCCTTCCGGCTGGCTGGTTTATTGCTGATAAATCTGGAGCCGGTGAGCGTGGGTCTCGCG
GTATCATTGCAGCACTGGGGCCAGATGGTAAGCCCTCCCGTATCGTAGTTATCTACACGACGGGGAGTCA
GGCAACTATGGATGAACGAAATAGACAGATCGCTGAGATAGGTGCCTCACTGATTAAGCATTGGTAACTG
TCAGACCAAGTTTACTCATATATACTTTAGATTGATTTAAAACTTCATTTTTAATTTAAAAGGATCTAGG
TGAAGATCCTTTTTGATAATCTCATGACCAAAATCCCTTAACGTGAGTTTTCGTTCCACTGAGCGTCAGA
CCCCGTAGAAAAGATCAAAGGATCTTCTTGAGATCCTTTTTTTCTGCGCGTAATCTGCTGCTTGCAAACA
AAAAAACCACCGCTACCAGCGGTGGTTTGTTTGCCGGATCAAGAGCTACCAACTCTTTTTCCGAAGGTAA
CTGGCTTCAGCAGAGCGCAGATACCAAATACTGTTCTTCTAGTGTAGCCGTAGTTAGGCCACCACTTCAA
GAACTCTGTAGCACCGCCTACATACCTCGCTCTGCTAATCCTGTTACCAGTGGCTGCTGCCAGTGGCGAT
AAGTCGTGTCTTACCGGGTTGGACTCAAGACGATAGTTACCGGATAAGGCGCAGCGGTCGGGCTGAACGG
GGGGTTCGTGCACACAGCCCAGCTTGGAGCGAACGACCTACACCGAACTGAGATACCTACAGCGTGAGCT
ATGAGAAAGCGCCACGCTTCCCGAAGGGAGAAAGGCGGACAGGTATCCGGTAAGCGGCAGGGTCGGAACA
GGAGAGCGCACGAGGGAGCTTCCAGGGGGAAACGCCTGGTATCTTTATAGTCCTGTCGGGTTTCGCCACC
TCTGACTTGAGCGTCGATTTTTGTGATGCTCGTCAGGGGGGCGGAGCCTATGGAAAAACGCCAGCAACGC
GGCCTTTTTACGGTTCCTGGCCTTTTGCTGGCCTTTTGCTCACATGTTCTTTCCTGCGTTATCCCCTGAT
TCTGTGGATAACCGTATTACCGCCTTTGAGTGAGCTGATACCGCTCGCCGCAGCCGAACGACCGAGCGCA
GCGAGTCAGTGAGCGAGGAAGCGGAAGAGCGCCCAATACGCAAACCGCCTCTCCCCGCGCGTTGGCCGAT
TCATTAATGCAGCTGGCACGACAGGTTTCCCGACTGGAAAGCGGGCAGTGAGCGCAACGCAATTAATGTG
AGTTAGCTCACTCATTAGGCACCCCAGGCTTTACACTTTATGCTTCCGGCTCGTATGTTGTGTGGAATTG
TGAGCGGATAACAATTTCACACAGGAAACAGCTATGACCATGATTACGCCAAGCGCGCAATTAACCCTCA
CTAAAGGGAACAAAAGCTGGAGCTGCAAGC
