Features (pLannotate 1.2.2; 31 found; start..end, strand, type, name):
      1..227     +  promoter       RSV promoter: Rous sarcoma virus enhancer/promoter
    228..408     +  LTR            5' LTR (truncated): truncated 5' long terminal repeat (LTR) from HIV-1
    455..580     +  misc_feature   HIV-1 Ψ: packaging signal of human immunodeficiency virus type 1
    564..927     +  CDS            HIV-1 gag (fragment): gag protein from human immunodeficiency virus 1; gag
   1073..1306    +  misc_feature   RRE: The Rev response element (RRE) of HIV-1 allows for Rev-dependent mRNA export from the nucleus to the cytoplasm.
   1683..1709    +  CDS            Rev (fragment): human immunodeficiency virus 1 (HIV-1) Rev protein; rev; enhances nuclear export of unspliced and incompletely spliced viral mRNAs
   1719..1836    +  misc_feature   cPPT/CTS: central polypurine tract and central termination sequence of HIV-1
   1905..2116    +  promoter       EF-1α core promoter: core promoter for human elongation factor EF-1α
   2262..2948    +  CDS            Apobec1: ABEC1_RAT - Experimental evidence at protein level: Swiss-Prot protein existence level 1. Catalytic component of the apolipoprotein B mRNA editing enzyme complex which is responsible for the postranscriptional editing of a CAA codon for Gln to a UAA codon for stop in the APOB mRNA. May also play a role in the epigenetic regulation of gene expression by participating in DNA demethylation. From Rattus norvegicus (Rat).
   2949..2996    +  CDS            ABE(7.10) (fragment): adenine base editor comprising wild-type E. coli TadA fused to the evolved TadA*(7.10) mutant (Gaudelli et al., 2017)
   2997..7096    +  CDS            Cas9 (fragment): Cas9 (Csn1) endonuclease from the Streptococcus pyogenes Type II CRISPR/Cas system generates RNA-guided double strand breaks in DNA
   7110..7358    +  CDS            UGI: UNGI_BPPB2 - Experimental evidence at protein level: Swiss-Prot protein existence level 1. This protein binds specifically and reversibly to the host uracil-DNA glycosylase, preventing removal of uracil residues from PBS2 DNA by the host uracil-excision repair system. From Bacillus phage PBS2 (Bacteriophage PBS2).
   7464..8183    +  CDS            EGFP: the original enhanced GFP (Yang et al., 1996) mammalian codon-optimized
   8195..8694    +  promoter       PGK promoter: mouse phosphoglycerate kinase 1 promoter
   8715..9314    +  CDS            PuroR: puromycin N-acetyltransferase; pac from Streptomyces alboniger; confers resistance to puromycin
   9330..9918    +  misc_feature   WPRE: woodchuck hepatitis virus posttranscriptional regulatory element
   9969..9988    +  misc_feature   cPPT/CTS (fragment): central polypurine tract and central termination sequence of HIV-1
   9990..10223   +  LTR            3' LTR (ΔU3): self-inactivating 3' long terminal repeat (LTR) from HIV-1
  10301..10422   +  polyA_signal   SV40 poly(A) signal: SV40 polyadenylation signal
  10462..10597   +  rep_origin     SV40 ori: SV40 origin of replication
  10618..10636   -  promoter       T7 promoter: promoter for bacteriophage T7 RNA polymerase
  10644..10799   +  CDS            lacZα (fragment): LacZα fragment of β-galactosidase; lacZ fragment
  10804..11232   +  rep_origin     f1 ori (sequence partly withheld): f1 bacteriophage origin of replication; arrow indicates direction of (+) strand synthesis
  11285..11389   +  promoter       AmpR promoter: bla
  11390..12250   +  CDS            AmpR: β-lactamase; bla; confers resistance to ampicillin, carbenicillin, and related antibiotics
  12421..13009   +  rep_origin     ori: high-copy-number ColE1/pMB1/pBR322/pUC origin of replication
  13192..13284   +  CDS            lacI (fragment): lac repressor; lacI; The lac repressor binds to the lac operator to inhibit transcription in E. coli. This inhibition can be relieved by adding lactose or isopropyl-β-D-thiogalactopyranoside (IPTG).
  13297..13318   +  protein_bind   CAP binding site: CAP binding activates transcription in the presence of cAMP. E. coli catabolite activator protein
  13333..13363   +  promoter       lac promoter: promoter for the E. coli lac operon
  13367..13389   +  protein_bind   lac operator (fragment): The lac repressor binds to the lac operator to inhibit transcription in E. coli. This inhibition can be relieved by adding lactose or isopropyl-β-D-thiogalactopyranoside (IPTG). lac repressor encoded by lacI
  13432..13450   +  promoter       T3 promoter: promoter for bacteriophage T3 RNA polymerase
>Addgene plasmid #110869 | pLenti-FNLS-P2A-GFP-PGK-Puro | addgene full sequence | sequence record 211476 | Addgene NGS Result
TGTAGTCTTATGCAATACTCTTGTAGTCTTGCAACATGGTAACGATGAGTTAGCAACATGCCTTACAAGG
AGAGAAAAAGCACCGTGCATGCCGATTGGTGGAAGTAAGGTGGTACGATCGTGCCTTATTAGGAAGGCAA
CAGACGGGTCTGACATGGATTGGACGAACCACTGAATTGCCGCATTGCAGAGATATTGTATTTAAGTGCC
TAGCTCGATACATAAACGGGTCTCTCTGGTTAGACCAGATCTGAGCCTGGGAGCTCTCTGGCTAACTAGG
GAACCCACTGCTTAAGCCTCAATAAAGCTTGCCTTGAGTGCTTCAAGTAGTGTGTGCCCGTCTGTTGTGT
GACTCTGGTAACTAGAGATCCCTCAGACCCTTTTAGTCAGTGTGGAAAATCTCTAGCAGTGGCGCCCGAA
CAGGGACTTGAAAGCGAAAGGGAAACCAGAGGAGCTCTCTCGACGCAGGACTCGGCTTGCTGAAGCGCGC
ACGGCAAGAGGCGAGGGGCGGCGACTGGTGAGTACGCCAAAAATTTTGACTAGCGGAGGCTAGAAGGAGA
GAGATGGGTGCGAGAGCGTCAGTATTAAGCGGGGGAGAATTAGATCGCGATGGGAAAAAATTCGGTTAAG
GCCAGGGGGAAAGAAAAAATATAAATTAAAACATATAGTATGGGCAAGCAGGGAGCTAGAACGATTCGCA
GTTAATCCTGGCCTGTTAGAAACATCAGAAGGCTGTAGACAAATACTGGGACAGCTACAACCATCCCTTC
AGACAGGATCAGAAGAACTTAGATCATTATATAATACAGTAGCAACCCTCTATTGTGTGCATCAAAGGAT
AGAGATAAAAGACACCAAGGAAGCTTTAGACAAGATAGAGGAAGAGCAAAACAAAAGTAAGACCACCGCA
CAGCAAGCGGCCGCTGATCTTCAGACCTGGAGGAGGAGATATGAGGGACAATTGGAGAAGTGAATTATAT
AAATATAAAGTAGTAAAAATTGAACCATTAGGAGTAGCACCCACCAAGGCAAAGAGAAGAGTGGTGCAGA
GAGAAAAAAGAGCAGTGGGAATAGGAGCTTTGTTCCTTGGGTTCTTGGGAGCAGCAGGAAGCACTATGGG
CGCAGCGTCAATGACGCTGACGGTACAGGCCAGACAATTATTGTCTGGTATAGTGCAGCAGCAGAACAAT
TTGCTGAGGGCTATTGAGGCGCAACAGCATCTGTTGCAACTCACAGTCTGGGGCATCAAGCAGCTCCAGG
CAAGAATCCTGGCTGTGGAAAGATACCTAAAGGATCAACAGCTCCTGGGGATTTGGGGTTGCTCTGGAAA
ACTCATTTGCACCACTGCTGTGCCTTGGAATGCTAGTTGGAGTAATAAATCTCTGGAACAGATTTGGAAT
CACACGACCTGGATGGAGTGGGACAGAGAAATTAACAATTACACAAGCTTAATACACTCCTTAATTGAAG
AATCGCAAAACCAGCAAGAAAAGAATGAACAAGAATTATTGGAATTAAATAAATGGGCAAGTTTGTGGAA
TTGGTTTAACATAACAAATTGGCTGTGGTATATAAAATTATTCATAATGATAGTAGGAGGCTTGGTAGGT
TTAAGAATAGTTTTTGCTGTACTTTCTATAGTGAATAGAGTTAGGCAGGGATATTCACCATTATCGTTTC
AGACCCACCTCCCAACCCCGAGGGGACCCAGACCACAATTTTAAAAGAAAAGGGGGGATTGGGGGGTACA
GTGCAGGGGAAAGAATAGTAGACATAATAGCAACAGACATACAAACTAAAGAATTACAAAAACAAATTAC
AAAAATTCAAAATTTTCGGGTTTATTACAGGGACAGCAGAGATCCACTTTGGCGCCGGCTCGAGTGGCTC
CGGTGCCCGTCAGTGGGCAGAGCGCACATCGCCCACAGTCCCCGAGAAGTTGGGGGGAGGGGTCGGCAAT
TGAACCGGTGCCTAGAGAAGGTGGCGCGGGGTAAACTGGGAAAGTGATGTCGTGTACTGGCTCCGCCTTT
TTCCCGAGGGTGGGGGAGAACCGTATATAAGTGCAGTAGTCGCCGTGAACGTTCTTTTTCGCAACGGGTT
TGCCGCCAGAACACAGGTGTCGTGACGCGGGATCCGCCACCATGGACTATAAGGACCACGACGGAGACTA
CAAGGATCATGATATTGATTACAAAGACGATGACGATAAGATGGCCCCAAAGAAGAAGCGGAAGGTCGGT
ATCCACGGAGTCCCAGCAGCCATGAGCTCAGAGACTGGCCCAGTGGCTGTGGACCCCACATTGAGACGGC
GGATCGAGCCCCATGAGTTTGAGGTATTCTTCGATCCGAGAGAGCTCCGCAAGGAGACCTGCCTGCTTTA
CGAAATTAATTGGGGGGGCCGGCACTCCATTTGGCGACATACATCACAGAACACTAACAAGCACGTCGAA
GTCAACTTCATCGAGAAGTTCACGACAGAAAGATATTTCTGTCCGAACACAAGGTGCAGCATTACCTGGT
TTCTCAGCTGGAGCCCATGCGGCGAATGTAGTAGGGCCATCACTGAATTCCTGTCAAGGTATCCCCACGT
CACTCTGTTTATTTACATCGCAAGGCTGTACCACCACGCTGACCCCCGCAATCGACAAGGCCTGCGGGAT
TTGATCTCTTCAGGTGTGACTATCCAAATTATGACTGAGCAGGAGTCAGGATACTGCTGGAGAAACTTTG
TGAATTATAGCCCGAGTAATGAAGCCCACTGGCCTAGGTATCCCCATCTGTGGGTACGACTGTACGTTCT
TGAACTGTACTGCATCATACTGGGCCTGCCTCCTTGTCTCAACATTCTGAGAAGGAAGCAGCCACAGCTG
ACATTCTTTACCATCGCTCTTCAGTCTTGTCATTACCAGCGACTGCCCCCACACATTCTCTGGGCCACCG
GGTTGAAAAGCGGCAGCGAGACTCCCGGGACCTCAGAGTCCGCCACACCCGAAAGTGACAAGAAGTACAG
CATCGGCCTGGCCATCGGCACCAACTCTGTGGGCTGGGCCGTGATCACCGACGAGTACAAGGTGCCCAGC
AAGAAATTCAAGGTGCTGGGCAACACCGACCGGCACAGCATCAAGAAGAACCTGATCGGAGCCCTGCTGT
TCGACAGCGGCGAAACAGCCGAGGCCACCCGGCTGAAGAGAACCGCCAGAAGAAGATACACCAGACGGAA
GAACCGGATCTGCTATCTGCAAGAGATCTTCAGCAACGAGATGGCCAAGGTGGACGACAGCTTCTTCCAC
AGACTGGAAGAGTCCTTCCTGGTGGAAGAGGATAAGAAGCACGAGCGGCACCCCATCTTCGGCAACATCG
TGGACGAGGTGGCCTACCACGAGAAGTACCCCACCATCTACCACCTGAGAAAGAAACTGGTGGACAGCAC
CGACAAGGCCGACCTGCGGCTGATCTATCTGGCCCTGGCCCACATGATCAAGTTCCGGGGCCACTTCCTG
ATCGAGGGCGACCTGAACCCCGACAACAGCGACGTGGACAAGCTGTTCATCCAGCTGGTGCAGACCTACA
ACCAGCTGTTCGAGGAAAACCCCATCAACGCCAGCGGCGTGGACGCCAAGGCCATCCTGTCTGCCAGACT
GAGCAAGAGCAGACGGCTGGAAAATCTGATCGCCCAGCTGCCCGGCGAGAAGAAGAATGGCCTGTTCGGC
AACCTGATTGCCCTGAGCCTGGGCCTGACCCCCAACTTCAAGAGCAACTTCGACCTGGCCGAGGATGCCA
AACTGCAGCTGAGCAAGGACACCTACGACGACGACCTGGACAACCTGCTGGCCCAGATCGGCGACCAGTA
CGCCGACCTGTTTCTGGCCGCCAAGAACCTGTCCGACGCCATCCTGCTGAGCGACATCCTGAGAGTGAAC
ACCGAGATCACCAAGGCCCCCCTGAGCGCCTCTATGATCAAGAGATACGACGAGCACCACCAGGACCTGA
CCCTGCTGAAAGCTCTCGTGCGGCAGCAGCTGCCTGAGAAGTACAAAGAGATTTTCTTCGACCAGAGCAA
GAACGGCTACGCCGGCTACATTGACGGCGGAGCCAGCCAGGAAGAGTTCTACAAGTTCATCAAGCCCATC
CTGGAAAAGATGGACGGCACCGAGGAACTGCTCGTGAAGCTGAACAGAGAGGACCTGCTGCGGAAGCAGC
GGACCTTCGACAACGGCAGCATCCCCCACCAGATCCACCTGGGAGAGCTGCACGCCATTCTGCGGCGGCA
GGAAGATTTTTACCCATTCCTGAAGGACAACCGGGAAAAGATCGAGAAGATCCTGACCTTCCGCATCCCC
TACTACGTGGGCCCTCTGGCCAGGGGAAACAGCAGATTCGCCTGGATGACCAGAAAGAGCGAGGAAACCA
TCACCCCCTGGAACTTCGAGGAAGTGGTGGACAAGGGCGCTTCCGCCCAGAGCTTCATCGAGCGGATGAC
CAACTTCGATAAGAACCTGCCCAACGAGAAGGTGCTGCCCAAGCACAGCCTGCTGTACGAGTACTTCACC
GTGTATAACGAGCTGACCAAAGTGAAATACGTGACCGAGGGAATGAGAAAGCCCGCCTTCCTGAGCGGCG
AGCAGAAAAAGGCCATCGTGGACCTGCTGTTCAAGACCAACCGGAAAGTGACCGTGAAGCAGCTGAAAGA
GGACTACTTCAAGAAAATCGAGTGCTTCGACTCCGTGGAAATCTCCGGCGTGGAAGATCGGTTCAACGCC
TCCCTGGGCACATACCACGATCTGCTGAAAATTATCAAGGACAAGGACTTCCTGGACAATGAGGAAAACG
AGGACATTCTGGAAGATATCGTGCTGACCCTGACACTGTTTGAGGACAGAGAGATGATCGAGGAACGGCT
GAAAACCTATGCCCACCTGTTCGACGACAAAGTGATGAAGCAGCTGAAGCGGCGGAGATACACCGGCTGG
GGCAGGCTGAGCCGGAAGCTGATCAACGGCATCCGGGACAAGCAGTCCGGCAAGACAATCCTGGATTTCC
TGAAGTCCGACGGCTTCGCCAACAGAAACTTCATGCAGCTGATCCACGACGACAGCCTGACCTTTAAAGA
GGACATCCAGAAAGCCCAGGTGTCCGGCCAGGGCGATAGCCTGCACGAGCACATTGCCAATCTGGCCGGC
AGCCCCGCCATTAAGAAGGGCATCCTGCAGACAGTGAAGGTGGTGGACGAGCTCGTGAAAGTGATGGGCC
GGCACAAGCCCGAGAACATCGTGATCGAAATGGCCAGAGAGAACCAGACCACCCAGAAGGGACAGAAGAA
CAGCCGCGAGAGAATGAAGCGGATCGAAGAGGGCATCAAAGAGCTGGGCAGCCAGATCCTGAAAGAACAC
CCAGTGGAAAACACCCAGCTGCAGAACGAGAAGCTGTACCTGTACTACCTGCAGAATGGGCGGGATATGT
ACGTGGACCAGGAACTGGACATCAACCGGCTGTCCGACTACGATGTGGACCATATCGTGCCTCAGAGCTT
TCTGAAGGACGACTCCATCGACAACAAGGTGCTGACCAGAAGCGACAAGAACCGGGGCAAGAGCGACAAC
GTGCCCTCCGAAGAGGTCGTGAAGAAGATGAAGAACTACTGGCGGCAGCTGCTGAACGCCAAGCTGATTA
CCCAGAGAAAGTTCGACAATCTGACCAAGGCCGAGAGAGGCGGCCTGAGCGAACTGGATAAGGCCGGCTT
CATCAAGAGACAGCTGGTGGAAACCCGGCAGATCACAAAGCACGTGGCACAGATCCTGGACTCCCGGATG
AACACTAAGTACGACGAGAATGACAAGCTGATCCGGGAAGTGAAAGTGATCACCCTGAAGTCCAAGCTGG
TGTCCGATTTCCGGAAGGATTTCCAGTTTTACAAAGTGCGCGAGATCAACAACTACCACCACGCCCACGA
CGCCTACCTGAACGCCGTCGTGGGAACCGCCCTGATCAAAAAGTACCCTAAGCTGGAAAGCGAGTTCGTG
TACGGCGACTACAAGGTGTACGACGTGCGGAAGATGATCGCCAAGAGCGAGCAGGAAATCGGCAAGGCTA
CCGCCAAGTACTTCTTCTACAGCAACATCATGAACTTTTTCAAGACCGAGATTACCCTGGCCAACGGCGA
GATCCGGAAGCGGCCTCTGATCGAGACAAACGGCGAAACCGGGGAGATCGTGTGGGATAAGGGCCGGGAT
TTTGCCACCGTGCGGAAAGTGCTGAGCATGCCCCAAGTGAATATCGTGAAAAAGACCGAGGTGCAGACAG
GCGGCTTCAGCAAAGAGTCTATCCTGCCCAAGAGGAACAGCGATAAGCTGATCGCCAGAAAGAAGGACTG
GGACCCTAAGAAGTACGGCGGCTTCGACAGCCCCACCGTGGCCTATTCTGTGCTGGTGGTGGCCAAAGTG
GAAAAGGGCAAGTCCAAGAAACTGAAGAGTGTGAAAGAGCTGCTGGGGATCACCATCATGGAAAGAAGCA
GCTTCGAGAAGAATCCCATCGACTTTCTGGAAGCCAAGGGCTACAAAGAAGTGAAAAAGGACCTGATCAT
CAAGCTGCCTAAGTACTCCCTGTTCGAGCTGGAAAACGGCCGGAAGAGAATGCTGGCCTCTGCCGGCGAA
CTGCAGAAGGGAAACGAACTGGCCCTGCCCTCCAAATATGTGAACTTCCTGTACCTGGCCAGCCACTATG
AGAAGCTGAAGGGCTCCCCCGAGGATAATGAGCAGAAACAGCTGTTTGTGGAACAGCACAAGCACTACCT
GGACGAGATCATCGAGCAGATCAGCGAGTTCTCCAAGAGAGTGATCCTGGCCGACGCTAATCTGGACAAA
GTGCTGTCCGCCTACAACAAGCACCGGGATAAGCCCATCAGAGAGCAGGCCGAGAATATCATCCACCTGT
TTACCCTGACCAATCTGGGAGCCCCTGCCGCCTTCAAGTACTTTGACACCACCATCGACCGGAAGAGGTA
CACCAGCACCAAAGAGGTGCTGGACGCCACCCTGATCCACCAGAGCATCACCGGCCTGTACGAGACACGG
ATCGACCTGTCTCAGCTGGGAGGCGATTCAGGCGGATCTACTAATCTGTCAGATATTATTGAAAAGGAGA
CCGGTAAGCAACTGGTTATCCAGGAATCCATCCTCATGCTCCCAGAGGAGGTGGAAGAAGTCATTGGGAA
CAAGCCGGAAAGCGATATACTCGTGCACACCGCCTACGACGAGAGCACCGACGAGAATGTCATGCTTCTG
ACTAGCGACGCCCCTGAATACAAGCCTTGGGCTCTGGTCATACAGGATAGCAACGGTGAGAACAAGATTA
AGATGCTCTCTGGTGGTTCTCCCAAGAAGAAGAGGAAAGTCATGCATGGCAGCGGCGCCACCAACTTCAG
CCTGCTGAAGCAGGCCGGCGACGTGGAGGAGAACCCCGGCCCCATGGTGAGCAAGGGCGAGGAGCTGTTC
ACCGGGGTGGTGCCCATCCTGGTCGAGCTGGACGGCGACGTAAACGGCCACAAGTTCAGCGTGTCTGGCG
AGGGCGAGGGCGATGCCACCTACGGCAAGCTGACCCTGAAGTTCATCTGCACCACCGGCAAGCTGCCCGT
GCCCTGGCCCACCCTCGTGACCACCCTGACCTACGGCGTGCAGTGCTTCAGCCGCTACCCCGACCACATG
AAGCAGCACGACTTCTTCAAGTCCGCCATGCCCGAAGGCTACGTCCAGGAGCGCACCATCTTCTTCAAGG
ACGACGGCAACTACAAGACCCGCGCCGAGGTGAAGTTCGAGGGCGACACCCTGGTGAACCGCATCGAGCT
GAAGGGCATCGACTTCAAGGAGGACGGCAACATCCTGGGGCACAAGCTGGAGTACAACTACAACAGCCAC
AACGTCTATATCATGGCCGACAAGCAGAAGAACGGCATCAAGGCGAACTTCAAGATCCGCCACAACATCG
AGGACGGCAGCGTGCAGCTCGCCGACCACTACCAGCAGAACACCCCCATCGGCGACGGCCCCGTGCTGCT
GCCCGACAACCACTACCTGAGCACCCAGTCCGCCCTGAGCAAAGACCCCAACGAGAAGCGCGATCACATG
GTCCTGCTGGAGTTCGTGACCGCCGCCGGGATCACTCTCGGCATGGACGAGCTGTACAAGTAAGCTAGCC
TACCGGGTAGGGGAGGCGCTTTTCCCAAGGCAGTCTGGAGCATGCGCTTTAGCAGCCCCGCTGGGCACTT
GGCGCTACACAAGTGGCCTCTGGCCTCGCACACATTCCACATCCACCGGTAGGCGCCAACCGGCTCCGTT
CTTTGGTGGCCCCTTCGCGCCACCTTCTACTCCTCCCCTAGTCAGGAAGTTCCCCCCCGCCCCGCAGCTC
GCGTCGTGCAGGACGTGACAAATGGAAGTAGCACGTCTCACTAGTCTCGTGCAGATGGACAGCACCGCTG
AGCAATGGAAGCGGGTAGGCCTTTGGGGCAGCGGCCAATAGCAGCTTTGCTCCTTCGCTTTCTGGGCTCA
GAGGCTGGGAAGGGGTGGGTCCGGGGGCGGGCTCAGGGGCGGGCTCAGGGGCGGGGCGGGCGCCCGAAGG
TCCTCCGGAGGCCCGGCATTCTGCACGCTTCAAAAGCGCACGTCTGCCGCGCTGTTCTCCTCTTCCTCAT
CTCCGGGCCTTTCGACCTGCAGCCCAAGCTTACCATGACCGAGTACAAGCCCACGGTGCGCCTCGCCACC
CGCGACGACGTCCCCAGGGCCGTACGCACCCTCGCCGCCGCGTTCGCCGACTACCCCGCCACGCGCCACA
CCGTCGATCCGGACCGCCACATCGAGCGGGTCACCGAGCTGCAAGAACTCTTCCTCACGCGCGTCGGGCT
CGACATCGGCAAGGTGTGGGTCGCGGACGACGGCGCCGCGGTGGCGGTCTGGACCACGCCGGAGAGCGTC
GAAGCGGGGGCGGTGTTCGCCGAGATCGGCCCGCGCATGGCCGAGTTGAGCGGTTCCCGGCTGGCCGCGC
AGCAACAGATGGAAGGCCTCCTGGCGCCGCACCGGCCCAAGGAGCCCGCGTGGTTCCTGGCCACCGTCGG
CGTCTCGCCCGACCACCAGGGCAAGGGTCTGGGCAGCGCCGTCGTGCTCCCCGGAGTGGAGGCGGCCGAG
CGCGCCGGGGTGCCCGCCTTCCTGGAGACCTCCGCGCCCCGCAACCTCCCCTTCTACGAGCGGCTCGGCT
TCACCGTCACCGCCGACGTCGAGGTGCCCGAAGGACCGCGCACCTGGTGCATGACCCGCAAGCCCGGTGC
CTGATTCTAGAAAGTCGACAATCAACCTCTGGATTACAAAATTTGTGAAAGATTGACTGGTATTCTTAAC
TATGTTGCTCCTTTTACGCTATGTGGATACGCTGCTTTAATGCCTTTGTATCATGCTATTGCTTCCCGTA
TGGCTTTCATTTTCTCCTCCTTGTATAAATCCTGGTTGCTGTCTCTTTATGAGGAGTTGTGGCCCGTTGT
CAGGCAACGTGGCGTGGTGTGCACTGTGTTTGCTGACGCAACCCCCACTGGTTGGGGCATTGCCACCACC
TGTCAGCTCCTTTCCGGGACTTTCGCTTTCCCCCTCCCTATTGCCACGGCGGAACTCATCGCCGCCTGCC
TTGCCCGCTGCTGGACAGGGGCTCGGCTGTTGGGCACTGACAATTCCGTGGTGTTGTCGGGGAAATCATC
GTCCTTTCCTTGGCTGCTCGCCTGTGTTGCCACCTGGATTCTGCGCGGGACGTCCTTCTGCTACGTCCCT
TCGGCCCTCAATCCAGCGGACCTTCCTTCCCGCGGCCTGCTGCCGGCTCTGCGGCCTCTTCCGCGTCTTC
GCCTTCGCCCTCAGACGAGTCGGATCTCCCTTTGGGCCGCCTCCCCGCGTCGACTTTAAGACCAATGACT
TACAAGGCAGCTGTAGATCTTAGCCACTTTTTAAAAGAAAAGGGGGGACTGGAAGGGCTAATTCACTCCC
AACGAAGACAAGATCTGCTTTTTGCTTGTACTGGGTCTCTCTGGTTAGACCAGATCTGAGCCTGGGAGCT
CTCTGGCTAACTAGGGAACCCACTGCTTAAGCCTCAATAAAGCTTGCCTTGAGTGCTTCAAGTAGTGTGT
GCCCGTCTGTTGTGTGACTCTGGTAACTAGAGATCCCTCAGACCCTTTTAGTCAGTGTGGAAAATCTCTA
GCAGTACGTATAGTAGTTCATGTCATCTTATTATTCAGTATTTATAACTTGCAAAGAAATGAATATCAGA
GAGTGAGAGGAACTTGTTTATTGCAGCTTATAATGGTTACAAATAAAGCAATAGCATCACAAATTTCACA
AATAAAGCATTTTTTTCACTGCATTCTAGTTGTGGTTTGTCCAAACTCATCAATGTATCTTATCATGTCT
GGCTCTAGCTATCCCGCCCCTAACTCCGCCCATCCCGCCCCTAACTCCGCCCAGTTCCGCCCATTCTCCG
CCCCATGGCTGACTAATTTTTTTTATTTATGCAGAGGCCGAGGCCGCCTCGGCCTCTGAGCTATTCCAGA
AGTAGTGAGGAGGCTTTTTTGGAGGCCTAGGGACGTACCCAATTCGCCCTATAGTGAGTCGTATTACGCG
CGCTCACTGGCCGTCGTTTTACAACGTCGTGACTGGGAAAACCCTGGCGTTACCCAACTTAATCGCCTTG
CAGCACATCCCCCTTTCGCCAGCTGGCGTAATAGCGAAGAGGCCCGCACCGATCGCCCTTCCCAACAGTT
GCGCAGCCTGAATGGCGAATGGG
[124 nt withheld, positions 10804-10927]
C
[91 nt withheld, positions 10929-11019]
A
[49 nt withheld, positions 11021-11069]
CCTTTGACGTTGGAGTCCACGTTCTTT
[37 nt withheld, positions 11097-11133]
ACCCTATCTCGGTCTATTCTTTTGATTTATAAGGGATTTTGCCGATTTCGGCCTATTGGTTAAAAAATGA
GCTGATTTAACAAAAATTTAACGCGAATTTTAACAAAATATTAACGCTTACAATTTAGGTGGCACTTTTC
GGGGAAATGTGCGCGGAACCCCTATTTGTTTATTTTTCTAAATACATTCAAATATGTATCCGCTCATGAG
ACAATAACCCTGATAAATGCTTCAATAATATTGAAAAAGGAAGAGTATGAGTATTCAACATTTCCGTGTC
GCCCTTATTCCCTTTTTTGCGGCATTTTGCCTTCCTGTTTTTGCTCACCCAGAAACGCTGGTGAAAGTAA
AAGATGCTGAAGATCAGTTGGGTGCACGAGTGGGTTACATCGAACTGGATCTCAACAGCGGTAAGATCCT
TGAGAGTTTTCGCCCCGAAGAACGTTTTCCAATGATGAGCACTTTTAAAGTTCTGCTATGTGGCGCGGTA
TTATCCCGTATTGACGCCGGGCAAGAGCAACTCGGTCGCCGCATACACTATTCTCAGAATGACTTGGTTG
AGTACTCACCAGTCACAGAAAAGCATCTTACGGATGGCATGACAGTAAGAGAATTATGCAGTGCTGCCAT
AACCATGAGTGATAACACTGCGGCCAACTTACTTCTGACAACGATCGGAGGACCGAAGGAGCTAACCGCT
TTTTTGCACAACATGGGGGATCATGTAACTCGCCTTGATCGTTGGGAACCGGAGCTGAATGAAGCCATAC
CAAACGACGAGCGTGACACCACGATGCCTGTAGCAATGGCAACAACGTTGCGCAAACTATTAACTGGCGA
ACTACTTACTCTAGCTTCCCGGCAACAATTAATAGACTGGATGGAGGCGGATAAAGTTGCAGGACCACTT
CTGCGCTCGGCCCTTCCGGCTGGCTGGTTTATTGCTGATAAATCTGGAGCCGGTGAGCGTGGGTCTCGCG
GTATCATTGCAGCACTGGGGCCAGATGGTAAGCCCTCCCGTATCGTAGTTATCTACACGACGGGGAGTCA
GGCAACTATGGATGAACGAAATAGACAGATCGCTGAGATAGGTGCCTCACTGATTAAGCATTGGTAACTG
TCAGACCAAGTTTACTCATATATACTTTAGATTGATTTAAAACTTCATTTTTAATTTAAAAGGATCTAGG
TGAAGATCCTTTTTGATAATCTCATGACCAAAATCCCTTAACGTGAGTTTTCGTTCCACTGAGCGTCAGA
CCCCGTAGAAAAGATCAAAGGATCTTCTTGAGATCCTTTTTTTCTGCGCGTAATCTGCTGCTTGCAAACA
AAAAAACCACCGCTACCAGCGGTGGTTTGTTTGCCGGATCAAGAGCTACCAACTCTTTTTCCGAAGGTAA
CTGGCTTCAGCAGAGCGCAGATACCAAATACTGTTCTTCTAGTGTAGCCGTAGTTAGGCCACCACTTCAA
GAACTCTGTAGCACCGCCTACATACCTCGCTCTGCTAATCCTGTTACCAGTGGCTGCTGCCAGTGGCGAT
AAGTCGTGTCTTACCGGGTTGGACTCAAGACGATAGTTACCGGATAAGGCGCAGCGGTCGGGCTGAACGG
GGGGTTCGTGCACACAGCCCAGCTTGGAGCGAACGACCTACACCGAACTGAGATACCTACAGCGTGAGCT
ATGAGAAAGCGCCACGCTTCCCGAAGGGAGAAAGGCGGACAGGTATCCGGTAAGCGGCAGGGTCGGAACA
GGAGAGCGCACGAGGGAGCTTCCAGGGGGAAACGCCTGGTATCTTTATAGTCCTGTCGGGTTTCGCCACC
TCTGACTTGAGCGTCGATTTTTGTGATGCTCGTCAGGGGGGCGGAGCCTATGGAAAAACGCCAGCAACGC
GGCCTTTTTACGGTTCCTGGCCTTTTGCTGGCCTTTTGCTCACATGTTCTTTCCTGCGTTATCCCCTGAT
TCTGTGGATAACCGTATTACCGCCTTTGAGTGAGCTGATACCGCTCGCCGCAGCCGAACGACCGAGCGCA
GCGAGTCAGTGAGCGAGGAAGCGGAAGAGCGCCCAATACGCAAACCGCCTCTCCCCGCGCGTTGGCCGAT
TCATTAATGCAGCTGGCACGACAGGTTTCCCGACTGGAAAGCGGGCAGTGAGCGCAACGCAATTAATGTG
AGTTAGCTCACTCATTAGGCACCCCAGGCTTTACACTTTATGCTTCCGGCTCGTATGTTGTGTGGAATTG
TGAGCGGATAACAATTTCACACAGGAAACAGCTATGACCATGATTACGCCAAGCGCGCAATTAACCCTCA
CTAAAGGGAACAAAAGCTGGAGCTGCAAGCTTAA
